>Addgene plasmid #250423 | pLexM-HsPQLC1(Δ100-125/GGGS/Δ257-271)-FLAG | addgene full sequence | sequence record 499021 | Addgene NGS Result
TTTCATATACTGATGACCTCTTTATAGCCAACCTTTGTTCATGGCAGCCAGCATATGGGCATATGTTGCC
AAACTCTAAACCAAATACTCATTCTGATGTTTTAAATGATTTGCCCTCCCATATGTCCTTCCGAGTGAGA
GACACAAAAAATTCCAACACACTATTGCAATGAAAATAAATTTCCTTTATTAGCCAGAAGTCAGATGCTC
AAGGGGCTTCATGATGTCCCCATAATTTTTGGCAGAGGGAAAAAGATCTCAGTGGTATTTGTGAGCCAGG
GCATTGGCCACACCAGCCACCACCTTCTGATAGGCAGCCTGCACCTGAGGAGTGAATTATCGCGATACTA
GTCTCGACTTAATGATGATGGTGATGGTGTTTGTACAATTCATCCATACCATGGGTAATACCAGCAGCAG
TAACAAATTCTAACAAGACCATGTGGTCTCTCTTTTCGTTTGGATCTTTGGATAAGGCAGATTGAGTGGA
TAAGTAATGGTTGTCTGGTAACAAGACTGGACCATCACCAATTGGAGTATTTTGTTGATAATGGTCAGCT
AATTGAACAGAACCATCTTCAATGTTGTGTCTAATTTTGAAGTTAACTTTGATACCATTCTTTTGTTTGT
CAGCCATGATGTAAACATTGTGAGAGTTATAGTTGTATTCCAATTTGTGACCTAAAATGTTACCATCTTC
TTTAAAATCAATACCTTTTAATTCGATTCTATTAACTAAGGTATCACCTTCAAACTTGACTTCAGCTCTG
GTCTTGTAGTTACCGTCATCTTTGAAAAAAATAGTTCTTTCTTGAACATAACCTTCTGGCATGGCAGACT
TGAAAAAGTCATGTTGTTTCATATGATCTGGGTATCTCGCAAAACATTGAACACCATAACCGAAAGTAGT
GACTAAGGTTGGCCATGGAACTGGCAATTTACCAGTAGTACAAATAAATTTTAAGGTCAATTTACCGTAA
GTAGCGTCACCTTCACCTTCACCGGAGACAGAAAATTTGTGACCATTAACATCACCATCTAATTCAACCA
AAATTGGGACAACGCCAGTGAATAATTCTTCACCTTTAGAAAATTGACCTTGAAAATATAAATTTTCCCC
CTCGACTTACTTGTCGTCATCGTCTTTGTAGTCCTCGAGCTGAGGGTGTCTAGCGAAGGCGTAGGCCTGT
CCGAGAATGGCCAGATCCACCAGGACCTGCAGCAGTCCACACACGCTGAACTGCAGAGGGGCGCCTTTAA
GCAGGAAGTAGGCGGTCTTGAAGGCGTCGCCGCTTGTCCACATCAGCACCATCTTGATGCTCATGCCCTC
TGTGCTCTGGTGTCTGTGGTTCCGGTACAGCTGAGGCACTCCCAGCATAGCCTCTGTCAGCACGGCCAGA
AAGCCCAGGGTTTCCACGAACAGGGCGCTGTCAATGCTCAGGTAGGTGATGTAGCCGGCCACGCCAGTAA
AGGCCAGCACGCACTGCACGTAGTCGCTAAAGCTGGACCACTGCCAGAAGTGGTGAGGATCGAAGTCCAG
GAAGCTTCTCCGGCTACCGCCGCCGCGCACTTCGGTGCACAGCTTCAGCATCAGCAGCATGGTCAGGATC
ATGATGGCGCTCTGCCACAGCAGAGGGCTCTCGAATCTGCGGCCGAACCAAAACAGGATCCGCAGGATGT
TGGCGACCAGCAGCACCAGGCACACATAGGTGCTAAAGCCGTCGGCGTTCTGGGTCCGTCTGATGTCTCT
GTACTGGGGCACGTAAGGCACCACTCCGCCAAAAACCATGGCGGCAGCAGCTCCCCAAGACACCAGCTGA
TGCAGAGGCACCAGCAGCCAATCCAGTCCTTCAGCTTCCATGGTGGCGAGCTCGGTACCAACGTTGAATT
CGGCCTGAGACGGCCGCAATTCTTTGCCAAAATGATGAGACAGCACAATAACCAGCACGTTGCCCAGGAG
CTGTAGGAAAAAGAAGAAGGCATGAACATGGTTAGCAGAGGCTCTAGAGCCGCCGGTCACACGCCAGAAG
CCGAACCCCGCCCTGCCCCGTCCCCCCCGAAGGCAGCCGTCCCCCCGCGGACAGCCCCGAGGCTGGAGAG
GGAGAAGGGGACGGCGGCGCGGCGACGCACGAAGGCCCTCCCCGCCCATTTCCTTCCTGCCGGCGCCGCA
CCGCTTCGCCCCGCGCCCGCTAGAGGGGGTGCGGCGGCGCCTCCCAGATTTCGGCTCCGCACAGATTTGG
GACAAAGGAAGTCCCTGCGCCCTCTCGCACGATTACCATAAAAGGCAATGGCTGCGGCTCGCCGCGCCTC
GACAGCCGCCGGCGCTCCGGGGGCCGCCGCGCCCCTCCCCCGAGCCCTCCCCGGCCCGAGGCGGCCCCGC
CCCGCCCGGCACCCCCACCTGCCGCCACCCCCCGCCCGGCACGGCGAGCCCCGCGCCACGCCCCGTACGG
AGCCCCGCACCCGAAGCCGGGCCGTGCTCAGCAACTCGGGGAGGGGGGTGCAGGGGGGGTTGCAGCCCGA
CCGACGCGCCCACACCCCCTGCTCACCCCCCCACGCACACACCCCGCACGCAGCCTTTGTTCCCCTCGCA
GCCCCCCCCGCACCGCGGGGCACCGCCCCCGGCCGCGCTCCCCTCGCGCACACTGCGGAGCGCACAAAGC
CCCGCGCCGCGCCCGCAGCGCTCACAGCCGCCGGGCAGCGCGGAGCCGCACGCGGCGCTCCCCACGCACA
CACACACGCACGCACCCCCCGAGCCGCTCCCCCCGCACAAAGGGCCCTCCCGGAGCCCCTCAAGGCTTTC
ACGCAGCCACAGAAAAGAAACAAGCCGTCATTAAACCAAGCGCTAATTACAGCCCGGAGGAGAAGGGCCG
TCCCGCCCGCTCACCTGTGGGAGTAACGCGGTCAGTCAGAGCCGGGGCGGGCGGCGCGAGGCGGCGGCGG
AGCGGGGCACGGGGCGAAGGCAGCGCGCAGCGACTCCCGCCCGCCGCGCGCTTCGCTTTTTATAGGGCCC
CCGCCCCCCCCGCCCCGCCCTCAAAGGACACCTTTGGGGCGGCCCCGTCTGCCTTGGCGGCGCCCCGCCT
CCCCCCCCCCCCCCCCCCCCCCCCCCCCCCCCCCCGGGGGCGCCCCCCCCCCCCCCCGCCCCCATCGCTG
CACAAAATAATTAAAAAATAAATAAATACAAAATTGGGGGTGGGGAGGGGGGGGAGATGGGGAGAGTGAA
GCAGAACGTGGGGCTCACCTCGACCATGGTAATAGCGATGACTAATACGTAGATGTACTGCCAAGTAGGA
AAGTCCCATAAGGTCATGTACTGGGCATAATGCCAGGCGGGCCATTTACCGTCATTGACGTCAATAGGGG
GCGTACTTGGCATATGATACACTTGATGTACTGCCAAGTGGGCAGTTTACCGTAAATACTCCACCCATTG
ACGTCAATGGAAAGTCCCTATTGGCGTTACTATGGGAACATACGTCATTATTGACGTCAATGGGCGGGGG
TCGTTGGGCGGTCAGCCAGGCGGGCCATTTACCGTAAGTTATGTAACGCGGAACTCCATATATGGGCTAT
GAACTAATGACCCCGTAATTGATTACTATTAATAACTAGTCAATAATCAATGTCGACCCAGGTGGCACTT
TTCGGGGAAATGTGCGCGGAACCCCTATTTGTTTATTTTTCTAAATACATTCAAATATGTATCCGCTCAT
GAGACAATAACCCTGATAAATGCTTCAATAATATTGAAAAAGGAAGAGTATGAGTATTCAACATTTCCGT
GTCGCCCTTATTCCCTTTTTTGCGGCATTTTGCCTTCCTGTTTTTGCTCACCCAGAAACGCTGGTGAAAG
TAAAAGATGCTGAAGATCAGTTGGGTGCACGAGTGGGTTACATCGAACTGGATCTCAACAGCGGTAAGAT
CCTTGAGAGTTTTCGCCCCGAAGAACGTTTTCCAATGATGAGCACTTTTAAAGTTCTGCTATGTGGCGCG
GTATTATCCCGTATTGACGCCGGGCAAGAGCAACTCGGTCGCCGCATACACTATTCTCAGAATGACTTGG
TTGAGTACTCACCAGTCACAGAAAAGCATCTTACGGATGGCATGACAGTAAGAGAATTATGCAGTGCTGC
CATAACCATGAGTGATAACACTGCGGCCAACTTACTTCTGACAACGATCGGAGGACCGAAGGAGCTAACC
GCTTTTTTGCACAACATGGGGGATCATGTAACTCGCCTTGATCGTTGGGAACCGGAGCTGAATGAAGCCA
TACCAAACGACGAGCGTGACACCACGATGCCTGTAGCAATGGCAACAACGTTGCGCAAACTATTAACTGG
CGAACTACTTACTCTAGCTTCCCGGCAACAATTAATAGACTGGATGGAGGCGGATAAAGTTGCAGGACCA
CTTCTGCGCTCGGCCCTTCCGGCTGGCTGGTTTATTGCTGATAAATCTGGAGCCGGTGAGCGTGGGTCTC
GCGGTATCATTGCAGCACTGGGGCCAGATGGTAAGCCCTCCCGTATCGTAGTTATCTACACGACGGGGAG
TCAGGCAACTATGGATGAACGAAATAGACAGATCGCTGAGATAGGTGCCTCACTGATTAAGCATTGGTAA
CTGTCAGACCAAGTTTACTCATATATACTTTAGATTGATTTAAAACTTCATTTTTAATTTAAAAGGATCT
AGGTGAAGATCCTTTTTGATAATCTCATGACCAAAATCCCTTAACGTGAGTTTTCGTTCCACTGAGCGTC
AGACCCCGTAGAAAAGATCAAAGGATCTTCTTGAGATCCTTTTTTTCTGCGCGTAATCTGCTGCTTGCAA
ACAAAAAAACCACCGCTACCAGCGGTGGTTTGTTTGCCGGATCAAGAGCTACCAACTCTTTTTCCGAAGG
TAACTGGCTTCAGCAGAGCGCAGATACCAAATACTGTTCTTCTAGTGTAGCCGTAGTTAGGCCACCACTT
CAAGAACTCTGTAGCACCGCCTACATACCTCGCTCTGCTAATCCTGTTACCAGTGGCTGCTGCCAGTGGC
GATAAGTCGTGTCTTACCGGGTTGGACTCAAGACGATAGTTACCGGATAAGGCGCAGCGGTCGGGCTGAA
CGGGGGGTTCGTGCACACAGCCCAGCTTGGAGCGAACGACCTACACCGAACTGAGATACCTACAGCGTGA
GCTATGAGAAAGCGCCACGCTTCCCGAAGGGAGAAAGGCGGACAGGTATCCGGTAAGCGGCAGGGTCGGA
ACAGGAGAGCGCACGAGGGAGCTTCCAGGGGGAAACGCCTGGTATCTTTATAGTCCTGTCGGGTTTCGCC
ACCTCTGACTTGAGCGTCGATTTTTGTGATGCTCGTCAGGGGGGCGGAGCCTATGGAAAAACGCCAGCAA
CGCGGCCTTTTTACGGTTCCTGGCCTTTTGCTGGCCTTTTGCTCACATGTTCTTTCCTGCGTTATCCCCT
GATTCTGTGGATAACCGTATTACCGCCTTTGAGTGAGCTGATACCGCTCGCCGCAGCCGAACGACCGAGC
GCAGCGAGTCAGTGAGCGAGGAAGCGGAAGAGCGCCCAATACGCAAACCGCCTCTCCCCGCGCGTTGGCC
GATTCATTAATGCAGCGGATCGATCCGCTGGCACGACAGGTTTCCCGACTGGAAAGCGGGCAGTGAGCGC
AACGCAATTAATGTGAGTTAGCTCACTCATTAGGCACCCCAGGCTTTACACTTTATGCTTCCGGCTCGTA
TGTTGTGTGGAATTGTGAGCGGATAACAATTTCACACAGGAAACAGCTATGACCATGATTACGCCAAGCT
TGGGCTGCAGGTCGAGGGATCTCCATAAGAGAAGAGGGACAGCTATGACTGGGAGTAGTCAGGAGAGGAG
GAAAAATCTGGCTAGTAAAACATGTAAGGAAAATTTTAGGGATGTTAAAGAAAAAAATAACACAAAACAA
AATATAAAAAAAATCTAACCTCAAGTCAAGGCTTTTCTATGGAATAAGGAATGGACAGCAGGGGGCTG
Features (pLannotate 1.2.2; 17 found; start..end, strand, type, name):
    136..191     -  polyA_signal   β-globin poly(A) signal: rabbit β-globin polyadenylation signal (Gil and Proudfoot, 1987)
    262..336     -  CDS            HBB (fragment): HBB_PONPY - Experimental evidence at transcript level: Swiss-Prot protein existence level 2. Involved in oxygen transport from the lung to the various peripheral tissues. From Pongo pygmaeus (Bornean orangutan).
    380..1090    -  CDS            GFPmut3: GFPmut3 is a basic (constitutively fluorescent) green fluorescent protein published in 1996, derived from Aequorea victoria. It is reported to be a very rapidly-maturing weak dimer.
   1134..1155    -  CDS            3xFLAG (fragment): three tandem FLAG® epitope tags
   1160..1861    -  CDS            SLC66A2 (fragment): S66A2_HUMAN - Also known as PQLC1 Experimental evidence at protein level: Swiss-Prot protein existence level 1. From Homo sapiens (Human).
   1886..1963    -  CDS            HBB (fragment): HBB_LEPEU - Experimental evidence at protein level: Swiss-Prot protein existence level 1. Involved in oxygen transport from the lung to the various peripheral tissues. From Lepus europaeus (European hare).
   1961..2977    -  intron         chimeric intron: chimera between introns from chicken β-actin and rabbit β-globin
   3094..3115    -  promoter       chicken β-actin promoter (fragment): No description available
   3123..3243    -  promoter       chicken β-actin promoter (fragment): contains a 21-bp deletion relative to the standard chicken β-actin promoter
   3245..3624    -  enhancer       CMV enhancer: human cytomegalovirus immediate early enhancer
   3655..3759    +  promoter       AmpR promoter: bla
   3760..4620    +  CDS            AmpR: β-lactamase; bla; confers resistance to ampicillin, carbenicillin, and related antibiotics
   4791..5379    +  rep_origin     ori: high-copy-number ColE1/pMB1/pBR322/pUC origin of replication
   5562..5663    +  CDS            lacI (fragment): LACI_ECOLI - Experimental evidence at protein level: Swiss-Prot protein existence level 1. Repressor of the lactose operon. Binds allolactose as an inducer. From Escherichia coli (strain K12).
   5679..5700    +  protein_bind   CAP binding site: CAP binding activates transcription in the presence of cAMP. E. coli catabolite activator protein
   5715..5745    +  promoter       lac promoter: promoter for the E. coli lac operon
   5753..5769    +  protein_bind   lac operator: The lac repressor binds to the lac operator to inhibit transcription in E. coli. This inhibition can be relieved by adding lactose or isopropyl-β-D-thiogalactopyranoside (IPTG). lac repressor encoded by lacI
