[The description below was written by a language model from this plasmid's Addgene catalogue record and pLannotate feature annotations shown in this document.]
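Description:
pLexM-HsPQLC1(Δ100-125/GGGS/Δ257-271)-FLAG is a mammalian expression plasmid of about 6 kb built on the pLexM backbone. It is propagated in E. coli through a high-copy ColE1/pUC-type origin and selected with ampicillin via the β-lactamase gene. Remnants of the lac region (a lacI fragment, CAP site, lac promoter and operator) are backbone carry-over and play no role in mammalian expression.

The expression cassette is driven by a CAG-style arrangement. The CMV immediate-early enhancer is joined to the chicken β-actin promoter, followed by a chimeric chicken β-actin/rabbit β-globin intron that promotes efficient splicing and high transcript levels. A rabbit β-globin polyadenylation signal terminates the cassette, and the short HBB fragments flagging it are globin exon remnants from these elements.

The 702 bp insert, cloned between SacI and XhoI, encodes an engineered human PQLC1 (SLC66A2). Residues 100-125 are replaced by a short GGGS linker and the C-terminal residues 257-271 are removed. A backbone-encoded FLAG epitope follows the C-terminus for detection or affinity capture.

The sequence annotation also finds a GFP-family open reading frame (called as GFPmut3) on the same strand, downstream of the FLAG segment and before the poly(A) signal. The catalogue entry does not mention it. Whether it is translated in frame as a fusion or lies beyond a stop codon cannot be determined from the record.

The stated purpose is expression of this truncated, loop-deleted PQLC1 variant in mammalian cells. The record does not state why these particular deletions were made.
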