Addgene plasmid #250423: pLexM-HsPQLC1(Δ100-125/GGGS/Δ257-271)-FLAG
Purpose: Expression of C-terminally FLAG-Tagged HsPQLC1 (Δ100-125 - with these residues replaced by a GGGS Linker; Δ257-271) in Mammalian Cells
Depositing lab: Simon Newstead. Depositing organization: University of Oxford.
Backbone
  Vector backbone: pLexM
  Backbone manufacturer: Edith Yvonne Jones (Addgene # 99844)
  Vector type: Mammalian Expression
Growth in bacteria
  Bacterial resistance: Ampicillin, 100 μg/mL
  Growth temperature: 37°C
  Growth strain: DH5alpha
  Copy number: High Copy
Gene/Insert
  Gene/Insert name: PQLC1
  Species: H. sapiens (human)
  Insert size (bp): 702
  Mutation: Δ100-125 (Replaced with GGGS), Δ257-271
  Entrez Gene: SLC66A2 (a.k.a. PQLC1)
  Promoter: Chicken-beta-actin promoter/CMV Enhancer
  Tag / fusion protein: FLAG (C terminal on backbone)
  Cloning method: Restriction Enzyme; 5′ cloning site SacI (unknown if destroyed); 3′ cloning site XhoI (unknown if destroyed)
  Sequencing primers: 5′ GCTGGTTGTTGTGCTGTCTCATC; 3′ ATCACCATCTAATTCAACCAA
Terms and licenses: Academic/Nonprofit Terms; Industry Terms: Not Available to Industry
How to cite: pLexM-HsPQLC1(Δ100-125/GGGS/Δ257-271)-FLAG was a gift from Simon Newstead (Addgene plasmid # 250423 ; http://n2t.net/addgene:250423 ; RRID:Addgene_250423)
