>Addgene plasmid #250423 | pLexM-HsPQLC1(Δ100-125/GGGS/Δ257-271)-FLAG | depositor partial sequence | sequence record 494117 | Insert (Including Backbone Tag & Stop)
ATGGAAGCTGAAGGACTGGATTGGCTGCTGGTGCCTCTGCATCAGCTGGTGTCTTGGGGAGCTGCTGCCG
CCATGGTTTTTGGCGGAGTGGTGCCTTACGTGCCCCAGTACAGAGACATCAGACGGACCCAGAACGCCGA
CGGCTTTAGCACCTATGTGTGCCTGGTGCTGCTGGTCGCCAACATCCTGCGGATCCTGTTTTGGTTCGGC
CGCAGATTCGAGAGCCCTCTGCTGTGGCAGAGCGCCATCATGATCCTGACCATGCTGCTGATGCTGAAGC
TGTGCACCGAAGTGCGCGGCGGCGGTAGCCGGAGAAGCTTCCTGGACTTCGATCCTCACCACTTCTGGCA
GTGGTCCAGCTTTAGCGACTACGTGCAGTGCGTGCTGGCCTTTACTGGCGTGGCCGGCTACATCACCTAC
CTGAGCATTGACAGCGCCCTGTTCGTGGAAACCCTGGGCTTTCTGGCCGTGCTGACAGAGGCTATGCTGG
GAGTGCCTCAGCTGTACCGGAACCACAGACACCAGAGCACAGAGGGCATGAGCATCAAGATGGTGCTGAT
GTGGACAAGCGGCGACGCCTTCAAGACCGCCTACTTCCTGCTTAAAGGCGCCCCTCTGCAGTTCAGCGTG
TGTGGACTGCTGCAGGTCCTGGTGGATCTGGCCATTCTCGGACAGGCCTACGCCTTCGCTAGACACCCTC
AGCTCGAGGACTACAAAGACGATGACGACAAGTAA
